Addgene plasmid #176259: pNOC_dCas9_sgRNA NC
Purpose: pNOC episomal plasmid harboring the dead version of humanized spCas9 gene sequence tagged with Nlux and spacer sequence on sgRNA is replaced by the type IIS restriction site for endonuclease BaeI and
Depositing lab: John van der Oost. Depositing organization: Wageningen University, Department Agrotechnology & Food Sciences. Publication: Comprehensive Genome Engineering Toolbox for Microalgae Nannochloropsis oceanica Based on CRISPR-Cas Systems. Naduthodi MIS, Sudfeld C, Avitzigiannis EK, Trevisan N, van Lith E, Alcaide Sancho J, D'Adamo S, Barbosa M, van der Oost J. ACS Synth Biol. 2021 Dec 17;10(12):3369-3378. doi: 10.1021/acssynbio.1c00329. Epub 2021 Nov 18. PubMed 34793143.
Backbone
  Vector backbone: pUC19
  Vector type: CRISPR, Luciferase, Synthetic Biology ; Expression in microalgae Nannochloropsis oceanica
  Selectable markers: Blasticidin
Growth in bacteria
  Bacterial resistance: Ampicillin, 100 μg/mL
  Growth temperature: 37°C
  Growth strain: DH5alpha
  Copy number: High Copy
Gene/Insert
  Gene/Insert name: dead spCas9
  Species: Synthetic; Streptococcus pyogenes
  Mutation: H840A and D10A mutations on spCas9 to inactivate the endonuclease activity.
  Tag / fusion protein: luciferase (C terminal on insert)
Resource information
  A portion of this plasmid was derived from a plasmid made by: The backbone of plasmid and Cas9 sequence was a gift from Eva Farre from Michigan State University.
Terms and licenses: Academic/Nonprofit Terms; Industry Terms: Not Available to Industry
How to cite: pNOC_dCas9_sgRNA NC was a gift from John van der Oost (Addgene plasmid # 176259 ; http://n2t.net/addgene:176259 ; RRID:Addgene_176259)
