[The description below was written by a language model from this plasmid's Addgene catalogue record and pLannotate feature annotations shown in this document.]
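Description:
pNOC_dCas9_sgRNA NC is an 11.6 kb episomal CRISPR plasmid built on a pUC19 backbone for expression in the microalga Nannochloropsis oceanica. In E. coli it is maintained at high copy through the ColE1/pUC origin and selected with ampicillin via the β-lactamase gene and its native promoter. For the algal host it carries a blasticidin S deaminase gene (bsd, from Aspergillus terreus) followed by a fragment of the cauliflower mosaic virus polyadenylation signal, giving blasticidin selection. It also carries a Saccharomyces cerevisiae CEN6/ARS element, which is presumably what allows the plasmid to persist as an episome rather than integrate. The promoters driving the algal cassettes are not annotated in the feature table or named in the record.

The main payload is a humanized Streptococcus pyogenes Cas9 carrying the D10A and H840A substitutions, which abolish both nuclease activities and leave a DNA-binding "dead" Cas9. It is fused at its C terminus to a luciferase derived from the Oplophorus gracilirostris catalytic subunit (called Nlux in the record), so protein expression can be followed by luminescence.

On the opposite strand sits an sgRNA cassette with the S. pyogenes guide scaffold and a fragment of the tobacco ringspot virus satellite hammerhead ribozyme. This arrangement is typically used to trim the 5′ end of a guide RNA out of a longer transcript. In place of a targeting spacer the sgRNA holds a BaeI type IIS restriction site. The plasmid therefore serves as an entry vector for cloning spacers, and the "NC" in its name may mark it as a non-targeting control, though the record does not define the abbreviation and its purpose statement is truncated. It belongs to a CRISPR-Cas genome engineering toolbox for N. oceanica.
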