Features (pLannotate 1.2.2; 11 found; start..end, strand, type, name):
    716..733     +  misc_feature   MCS (fragment): pUC18/19 multiple cloning site
   1524..1910    +  CDS            bsd: BSD_ASPTE - Experimental evidence at protein level: Swiss-Prot protein existence level 1. Catalyzes the deamination of the cytosine moiety of the antibiotics blasticidin S, cytomycin and acetylblasticidin S. From Aspergillus terreus.
   1991..2150    +  polyA_signal   CaMV poly(A) signal (fragment): cauliflower mosaic virus polyadenylation signal
   2255..2843    -  rep_origin     ori: high-copy-number ColE1/pMB1/pBR322/pUC origin of replication
   3014..3874    -  CDS            AmpR: β-lactamase; bla; confers resistance to ampicillin, carbenicillin, and related antibiotics
   3875..3979    -  promoter       AmpR promoter: bla
   4016..4519    +  misc_feature   CEN/ARS: S. cerevisiae CEN6 centromere fused to an autonomously replicating sequence
   5620..5695    -  misc_RNA       gRNA scaffold: guide RNA scaffold for the Streptococcus pyogenes CRISPR/Cas9 system
   5737..5760    -  misc_RNA       sTRSV HHRz (fragment): hammerhead ribozyme from the tobacco ringspot virus satellite RNA (Khvorova et al., 2003)
   6993..11095   +  CDS            Cas9 (fragment): Cas9 (Csn1) endonuclease from the Streptococcus pyogenes Type II CRISPR/Cas system generates RNA-guided double strand breaks in DNA
  11129..11644   +  CDS            LUCI_OPLGR (fragment): Experimental evidence at protein level: Swiss-Prot protein existence level 1. Catalytic subunit of oplophorus-luciferin 2-monooxygenase. Oxidoreductase that converts coelenterazine (the oplophorus luciferin) to coelenteramide under emission of blue light with a maximum at 454 nm. Is also active with bisdeoxycoelenterazine. From Oplophorus gracilirostris (Luminous shrimp).
>Addgene plasmid #176259 | pNOC_dCas9_sgRNA NC | addgene full sequence | sequence record 346581 | Addgene NGS Result
GGATACCCCTACGACGTGCCCGACTACGCGTCCATGGTGGCTAGCCCGAAAAAGAAGAGGAAGGTCTGAC
AATTGGAAAGATCCAAGAGAGACGAGTAGAGATTTTTTTTTTGGGATTGATGTTTGTCGTTCTTTGAGTT
GTCGTCGAGTTACGCCTTTTGTAAGAATGTTCCGCAGGAGAGGAGGAGGATGGGCATGAGTGAGGGTGAG
AGGGCTTGCCCGCTTTTTTTTTTAAAAACGCTGAAGACGTGGTTGTCAAACAAACCCCCCATAGAAACGA
TTTTGTTACGGTGCGGTCCAGACGTCACTTGAATGGCTCCGCGGAAAGGCCAGGGAGGGAAGGGGGGAGG
GAGGAAACATGAAACATGTTGAACGGCTCAACAGGGTTTGGGGGACAAGAGAGGTAGCGCCCTGATGGAC
TGCTCCCTCCCCTCCTTTCCCTCAATGTCTCATTCATCCATGCTTCCCCCTTCTCTCTCTCCCCTCCGTT
CCATCCCCCGCGGGCGTGGTAGTGGCGTGATGGGATCCACTAAAATGTACGTGTAAGAAAAGCCGGTGAG
CTTACGCTTTTGTGAAAGTGGGAGTACGAGTGTTGTGTGTGTGTGTAGTGGTTTCAGACCCCAGACAGAG
GCGAAGCAGAAAAAGCAGACGATGAAGACGACGAAGAAATGAGCAGTCTATTTTTATCGTGGAAACAGAA
GAGGTGATATCGTCTCCTGCAGGCATGCAAGCTGATCCACTAGAGGCCATGGCGATGGAGTGGATGGAGG
AGGAGGCGAGCGTAGCAGCAAGCGTGAGTTATACAGCCAGGCACATGTCGCAATCCTTCGGTCTCGGGCT
TGAAATCCACGCACTAATCACGCTGGGCCATGCAAAGAGCAATGCCGAGGCCCACCACACAAAACGCTGT
GTCGCGCGTTGCGGCCTGAAGCTTCATACTTCTTAGTCGCCGCCAAAAGGGCTCGAGAGACGAGACCCGT
TGGCATGACCGATGTTGTTCGACGCGGTTTGCTTCGTCACAGTCGACGTGATTCAGGAATCTGGAGCCTG
CAGATCATTTTTTTCAGCCTGATATCGTTCTTTTCCACTGAGAACCATCAGACCACCTTTTCTTCCATTG
TGTGAAGGAGTAGGAGTTGCCGTGCTGCTTTGTGGGAGACATCTGCGATGGTGACCAGCCTCCCGTCGTC
TGGTCGACGTGACGAGCCTCTTCACTGTTCTTCGACGGAGAGACGCAAGCGAGACGGCTCTAGACCTTTT
GGACACGCATTCTGTGTGTGAACTAGTGGACAGTGATACCACGTCTGAAAGCTCACCACTGCCCATGGTG
CAGCTACTTGTCACAAAGTTTTGACTCCGTCGGTATCACCATTCGCGCTCGTGTGCCTGGTTGTTCCGCC
ACGCCGGCCTGCCCCGGGGCGGGGCAATATTCTAAAATCTCACGCAAAACACCGCACTTACCCCTCACAC
ATATTCGTGATAGACCACCACCAATCTCAGCCCGCATCAACACAGGAGGGCCCATGCCCCTCTCGCAGGA
GGAGAGCACGCTGATCGAGAGGGCTACGGCGACGATTAACTCGATTCCTATCTCCGAGGATTACTCGGTG
GCTTCCGCTGCTCTGTCGTCCGACGGACGGATCTTCACGGGGGTCAACGTGTACCATTTTACGGGGGGGC
CTTGCGCGGAGCTGGTGGTCCTGGGGACCGCCGCTGCTGCCGCGGCTGGGAACCTGACGTGCATTGTCGC
CATCGGGAACGAGAACCGCGGGATTCTGAGCCCCTGCGGGCGGTGCCGGCAGGTCCTGCTCGACCTCCAC
CCTGGGATCAAGGCGATTGTGAAGGATTCCGACGGGCAGCCTACGGCGGTCGGTATCAGAGAACTTCTCC
CTTCGGGCTACGTGTGGGAGAGCGCTTGAACTAGTAGTAGATGCCGACCGGAGTCCGCAAAAATCACCAG
TCTCTCTCTACAAATCTATCTCTCTCTATTTTTCTCCAGAATAATGTGTGAGTAGTTCCCAGATAAGGGA
ATTAGGGTTCTTATAGGGTTTCGCTCATGTGTTGAGCATATAAGAAACCCTTAGTATGTATTTGTATTTG
TAAAATACTTCTATCAATAAAATTTCTAATTCCTAAAACCAAAATCCAGTGACCTGGTTTAAACCACAGA
ATCAGGGGATAACGCAGGAAAGAACATGTGAGCAAAAGGCCAGCAAAAGGCCAGGAACCGTAAAAAGGCC
GCGTTGCTGGCGTTTTTCCATAGGCTCCGCCCCCCTGACGAGCATCACAAAAATCGACGCTCAAGTCAGA
GGTGGCGAAACCCGACAGGACTATAAAGATACCAGGCGTTTCCCCCTGGAAGCTCCCTCGTGCGCTCTCC
TGTTCCGACCCTGCCGCTTACCGGATACCTGTCCGCCTTTCTCCCTTCGGGAAGCGTGGCGCTTTCTCAT
AGCTCACGCTGTAGGTATCTCAGTTCGGTGTAGGTCGTTCGCTCCAAGCTGGGCTGTGTGCACGAACCCC
CCGTTCAGCCCGACCGCTGCGCCTTATCCGGTAACTATCGTCTTGAGTCCAACCCGGTAAGACACGACTT
ATCGCCACTGGCAGCAGCCACTGGTAACAGGATTAGCAGAGCGAGGTATGTAGGCGGTGCTACAGAGTTC
TTGAAGTGGTGGCCTAACTACGGCTACACTAGAAGAACAGTATTTGGTATCTGCGCTCTGCTGAAGCCAG
TTACCTTCGGAAAAAGAGTTGGTAGCTCTTGATCCGGCAAACAAACCACCGCTGGTAGCGGTGGTTTTTT
TGTTTGCAAGCAGCAGATTACGCGCAGAAAAAAAGGATCTCAAGAAGATCCTTTGATCTTTTCTACGGGG
TCTGACGCTCAGTGGAACGAAAACTCACGTTAAGGGATTTTGGTCATGAGATTATCAAAAAGGATCTTCA
CCTAGATCCTTTTAAATTAAAAATGAAGTTTTAAATCAATCTAAAGTATATATGAGTAAACTTGGTCTGA
CAGTTACCAATGCTTAATCAGTGAGGCACCTATCTCAGCGATCTGTCTATTTCGTTCATCCATAGTTGCC
TGACTCCCCGTCGTGTAGATAACTACGATACGGGAGGGCTTACCATCTGGCCCCAGTGCTGCAATGATAC
CGCGAGACCCACGCTCACCGGCTCCAGATTTATCAGCAATAAACCAGCCAGCCGGAAGGGCCGAGCGCAG
AAGTGGTCCTGCAACTTTATCCGCCTCCATCCAGTCTATTAATTGTTGCCGGGAAGCTAGAGTAAGTAGT
TCGCCAGTTAATAGTTTGCGCAACGTTGTTGCCATTGCTACAGGCATCGTGGTGTCACGCTCGTCGTTTG
GTATGGCTTCATTCAGCTCCGGTTCCCAACGATCAAGGCGAGTTACATGATCCCCCATGTTGTGCAAAAA
AGCGGTTAGCTCCTTCGGTCCTCCGATCGTTGTCAGAAGTAAGTTGGCCGCAGTGTTATCACTCATGGTT
ATGGCAGCACTGCATAATTCTCTTACTGTCATGCCATCCGTAAGATGCTTTTCTGTGACTGGTGAGTACT
CAACCAAGTCATTCTGAGAATAGTGTATGCGGCGACCGAGTTGCTCTTGCCCGGCGTCAATACGGGATAA
TACCGCGCCACATAGCAGAACTTTAAAAGTGCTCATCATTGGAAAACGTTCTTCGGGGCGAAAACTCTCA
AGGATCTTACCGCTGTTGAGATCCAGTTCGATGTAACCCACTCGTGCACCCAACTGATCTTCAGCATCTT
TTACTTTCACCAGCGTTTCTGGGTGAGCAAAAACAGGAAGGCAAAATGCCGCAAAAAAGGGAATAAGGGC
GACACGGAAATGTTGAATACTCATACTCTTCCTTTTTCAATATTATTGAAGCATTTATCAGGGTTATTGT
CTCATGAGCGGATACATATTTGAATGTATTTAGAAAAATAAACAAATAGGGGTTCCGCGCACATTTCCCC
GAAAAGTGCCACCTGGGTCCTTTTCATCACGTGCTATAAAAATAATTATAATTTAAATTTTTTAATATAA
ATATATAAATTAAAAATAGAAAGTAAAAAAAGAAATTAAAGAAAAAATAGTTTTTGTTTTCCGAAGATGT
AAAAGACTCTAGGGGGATCGCCAACAAATACTACCTTTTATCTTGTACTTCCTGCTCTCAGGTATTAATG
CCGAATTGTTTCATCTTGTCTGTGTAGAAGACCACACACGAAAATCCTGTGATTTTACATTTTACTTATC
GTTAATCGAATGTATATCTATTTAATCTGCTTTTCTTGTCTAATAAATATATATGTAAAGTACGCTTTTT
GTTGAAATTTTTTAAACCTTTGTTTATTTTTTTTTCTTCATTCCGTAACTCTTCTACCTTCTTTATTTAC
TTTCTAAAATCCAAATACAAAACATAAAAATAAATAAACACAGAGTAAATTCCCAAATTATTCCATCATT
AAAAGATACGAGGCGCGTGTAAGTTACAGGCAAGCGATCCGTCTAAGAAACCGGTGCAAAGCTGACGCCC
TTTTCGTCGTCGTTGCTGGTGTTAAAATTGCGCGTTTCTTTTTTTTCCGTCTTTGTCGTCTTTTGACTTT
TTTATCTTCTTTTCTGTCTTCTTTTATTCTTCTCTTCTTCTTCATCACTCCCTCTTCATTTTTCTTCTTC
TTTTTCCTCGTCTATTGTCCTCGGGCATTACCAGTTGTGCTGCTCACGTGCGCGCAAGCGGTGAAAGGGT
GAGAGGATACACGGACAACAATCATTGAAAATTACGCTTAAAGCCGGTGCCTGGAAAAGTCCACGCGCAG
ATGGCCTTTGCTTGCCTTGCTGCTGCTGCAGCTGCTGCTGCTGTCGCCTGTGATGGTAATGGTTGTTGTT
GTGGTCCTGCTTGCTTGCTAGTTTGCATTGCGTTTGCGGTTGCCTTATGACCGACTCCGTGTGATTGATC
CTTAAACATATTTTATCATTGATGTGGATTGTGTGACGACGGCAAAAAAGAATTACTTTACACATGACTA
TCACACCTGCTCCCCTCCCTTCTCCTTTCAATCGGTCAACTTCCCAACCGCTCCTCGAAAATATTTCAGT
TGAATCCTCTACTACGTACCCCTTACTTAAATTTACTTTCTCTCTCCCCATCAATGCGCCGTTGTTCTGA
AGTTGTATTATTGATGGGAGATGATTGGCACTGCACCAGACCTGGCCAAAAGCCACCACAGGTGGCCACA
TACTCTTGCATGGGTATACTCTACCGAGGCAAAGATTAAAGTGCACGTCCCCTGCCCCTCTCTCTCCCTA
CTTCCTTCAGTCTCAGTGGTTCCGTGCCCGTTCAGCACTACATCGCCCTGCCCGCTGTTCCTTCTCAAAC
AGCCACCCATCCCAACCCACATACACAGAAACAACCTTTCCTACACATTTTCCCAAGTCTTCTCTTCACT
ATTCTACACTAATACACCACCGTGATATGCCGGTTATCTAGATGTCCTTTCTCCTTTCTCATCCTTTCTT
TCCCATGGTACCCAGGAGTCCCATTCGCCATGCCGAAGCATGTTGCCCAGCCGGCGCCAGCGAGGAGGCT
GGGACCATGCCGGCCAAAAGCACCGACTCGGTGCCACTTTTTCAAGTTGATAACGGACTAGCCTTATTTT
AACTTGCTATTTCTAGCTCTAAAACCCAGCTGGATACTAGCGTCATGGGATCCGACGAGCTTACTCGTTT
CGTCCTCACGGACTCATCAGGGATCCGCTCTTCATCGATTCTGTGGATGGAGGGAGGGAAGGAGGGGGGG
AGTGAGTGAGTCGAGAGAACGACGACTGGGGCAAAGAGAGGATGACGCCACTGCAACAAAAGACAGGGAA
GAATAGAGGCTGTTGGAAAACAGGAACACAGTGAAGAATAGAGGCTGCAGGGTAACAGGCACATTTATCG
CAGAGAGGCGGGCGGCAGGGGCGATACGTAAAGAGACCCCTAAACTTCTCCGCGTCATCCGTTCACGCTA
CCTCCTTCCCTCCCTTTACTCCCATTGATCACCAAGGCAGCGCCCGCAGCCACCAGCAGCCACCGTCCTC
AGTGTCACAGCTAGACGCGTCCCCATCAGGCAGCAGACCACCAGAATATGCGCTTTCGCTTCCCATCATA
TCCCTCCCTCCTCCCCTTCTATTCCTCATCATGCATCATTTCTTTCTCCTTGCTGCATGCCCCTCTTCTT
ACCTTGGCTAAGATCTACCGGAGGAAGAAGTCTTCAACGATAGATAAATGCCTGTATCGTGATGGTTGTT
TGAATGGTGGAAGTGAGCCAGGTATTGAGAACGAGGGGCGCAAGGGTGCGTGGAAGAAGGCAGGGAGAGG
CGAGGCGAAGGAGAAGGGCATGTGGTGGGAACGAAGCCTCCACACCACAGCCACCCATGCTTTTCTCTGT
TCGAGTTCCCGGGTTCTACTCTCACACACTACACGTGCACAGAAAACATTCACGCACAACAGAGATACAG
AGGGATCCGTCGAGATGGTCTACACGTCCTAATGTCCCCTGCTTTCGAAGCCCAGAGCCATCGCTTTCTG
TTTTTATCCATTCGCAACACATCCTGTTCTCGCGACCTCTCCTCTTCCTGGCCACCATCGCTTCTCCGTG
CCATGCCCTGTACATCCTTCCCTCCCTCGTTGTCTACCACACTAATCATGCGCTCTGCAGCAGACACTCG
GCTACTATTTGTGTCGTACGGATTGAGGGGAGGGAGGGGAAGGGAGGCAAGAAGTAAATCGGTGGTCAAC
AACAGACGCGGTCTCCCCACCCTCCCTCATTCCTTTCCCCTCCTATAATGAGCGAAGAAAGCCATGGACA
CCGAGTCACCCACTCTCCTAATCCACCACCACCAGGGCACTAACGGACTCACGCTCACCAAACTCGGTAA
CAATATCCACTGCACACAGATACACACGCAACCCTCGAGCATGCCCAAGAAAAAGCGGAAGGTGGACAAG
AAGTACTCCATTGGGCTCGCTATCGGCACAAACAGCGTCGGCTGGGCCGTCATTACGGACGAGTACAAGG
TGCCGAGCAAAAAATTCAAAGTTCTGGGCAATACCGATCGCCACAGCATAAAGAAGAACCTCATTGGCGC
CCTCCTGTTCGACTCCGGGGAGACGGCCGAAGCCACGCGGCTCAAAAGAACAGCACGGCGCAGATATACC
CGCAGAAAGAATCGGATCTGCTACCTGCAGGAGATCTTTAGTAATGAGATGGCTAAGGTGGATGACTCTT
TCTTCCATAGGCTGGAGGAGTCCTTTTTGGTGGAGGAGGATAAAAAGCACGAGCGCCACCCAATCTTTGG
CAATATCGTGGACGAGGTGGCGTACCATGAAAAGTACCCAACCATATATCATCTGAGGAAGAAGCTTGTA
GACAGTACTGATAAGGCTGACTTGCGGTTGATCTATCTCGCGCTGGCGCATATGATCAAATTTCGGGGAC
ACTTCCTCATCGAGGGGGACCTGAACCCAGACAACAGCGATGTCGACAAACTCTTTATCCAACTGGTTCA
GACTTACAATCAGCTTTTCGAAGAGAACCCGATCAACGCATCCGGAGTTGACGCCAAAGCAATCCTGAGC
GCTAGGCTGTCCAAATCCCGGCGGCTCGAAAACCTCATCGCACAGCTCCCTGGGGAGAAGAAGAACGGCC
TGTTTGGTAATCTTATCGCCCTGTCACTCGGGCTGACCCCCAACTTTAAATCTAACTTCGACCTGGCCGA
AGATGCCAAGCTTCAACTGAGCAAAGACACCTACGATGATGATCTCGACAATCTGCTGGCCCAGATCGGC
GACCAGTACGCAGACCTTTTTTTGGCGGCAAAGAACCTGTCAGACGCCATTCTGCTGAGTGATATTCTGC
GAGTGAACACGGAGATCACCAAAGCTCCGCTGAGCGCTAGTATGATCAAGCGCTATGATGAGCACCACCA
AGACTTGACTTTGCTGAAGGCCCTTGTCAGACAGCAACTGCCTGAGAAGTACAAGGAAATTTTCTTCGAT
CAGTCTAAAAATGGCTACGCCGGATACATTGACGGCGGAGCAAGCCAGGAGGAATTTTACAAATTTATTA
AGCCCATCTTGGAAAAAATGGACGGCACCGAGGAGCTGCTGGTAAAGCTTAACAGAGAAGATCTGTTGCG
CAAACAGCGCACTTTCGACAATGGAAGCATCCCCCACCAGATTCACCTGGGCGAACTGCACGCTATCCTC
AGGCGGCAAGAGGATTTCTACCCCTTTTTGAAAGATAACAGGGAAAAGATTGAGAAAATCCTCACATTTC
GGATACCCTACTATGTAGGCCCCCTCGCCCGGGGAAATTCCAGATTCGCGTGGATGACTCGCAAATCAGA
AGAGACCATCACTCCCTGGAACTTCGAGGAAGTCGTGGATAAGGGGGCCTCTGCCCAGTCCTTCATCGAA
AGGATGACTAACTTTGATAAAAATCTGCCTAACGAAAAGGTGCTTCCTAAACACTCTCTGCTGTACGAGT
ACTTCACAGTTTATAACGAGCTCACCAAGGTCAAATACGTCACAGAAGGGATGAGAAAGCCAGCATTCCT
GTCTGGAGAGCAGAAGAAAGCTATCGTGGACCTCCTCTTCAAGACGAACCGGAAAGTTACCGTGAAACAG
CTCAAAGAAGACTATTTCAAAAAGATTGAATGTTTCGACTCTGTTGAAATCAGCGGAGTGGAGGATCGCT
TCAACGCATCCCTGGGAACGTATCACGATCTCCTGAAAATCATTAAAGACAAGGACTTCCTGGACAATGA
GGAGAACGAGGACATTCTTGAGGACATTGTCCTCACCCTTACGTTGTTTGAAGATAGGGAGATGATTGAA
GAACGCTTGAAAACTTACGCTCATCTCTTCGACGACAAAGTCATGAAACAGCTCAAGAGGCGCCGATATA
CAGGATGGGGGCGGCTGTCAAGAAAACTGATCAATGGGATCCGAGACAAGCAGAGTGGAAAGACAATCCT
GGATTTTCTTAAGTCCGATGGATTTGCCAACCGGAACTTCATGCAGTTGATCCATGATGACTCTCTCACC
TTTAAGGAGGACATCCAGAAAGCACAAGTTTCTGGCCAGGGGGACAGTCTTCACGAGCACATCGCTAATC
TTGCAGGTAGCCCAGCTATCAAAAAGGGAATACTGCAGACCGTTAAGGTCGTGGATGAACTCGTCAAAGT
AATGGGAAGGCATAAGCCCGAGAATATCGTTATCGAGATGGCCCGAGAGAACCAAACTACCCAGAAGGGA
CAGAAGAACAGTAGGGAAAGGATGAAGAGGATTGAAGAGGGTATAAAAGAACTGGGGTCCCAAATCCTTA
AGGAACACCCAGTTGAAAACACCCAGCTTCAGAATGAGAAGCTCTACCTGTACTACCTGCAGAACGGCAG
GGACATGTACGTGGATCAGGAACTGGACATCAATCGGCTCTCCGACTACGACGTGGATGCTATCGTGCCC
CAGTCTTTTCTCAAAGATGATTCTATTGATAATAAAGTGTTGACAAGATCCGATAAAAATAGAGGGAAGA
GTGATAACGTCCCCTCAGAAGAAGTTGTCAAGAAAATGAAAAATTATTGGCGGCAGCTGCTGAACGCCAA
ACTGATCACACAACGGAAGTTCGATAATCTGACTAAGGCTGAACGAGGTGGCCTGTCTGAGTTGGATAAA
GCCGGCTTCATCAAAAGGCAGCTTGTTGAGACACGCCAGATCACCAAGCACGTGGCCCAAATTCTCGATT
CACGCATGAACACCAAGTACGATGAAAATGACAAACTGATTCGAGAGGTGAAAGTTATTACTCTGAAGTC
TAAGCTGGTCTCAGATTTCAGAAAGGACTTTCAGTTTTATAAGGTGAGAGAGATCAACAATTACCACCAT
GCGCATGATGCCTACCTGAATGCAGTGGTAGGCACTGCACTTATCAAAAAATATCCCAAGCTTGAATCTG
AATTTGTTTACGGAGACTATAAAGTGTACGATGTTAGGAAAATGATCGCAAAGTCTGAGCAGGAAATAGG
CAAGGCCACCGCTAAGTACTTCTTTTACAGCAATATTATGAATTTTTTCAAGACCGAGATTACACTGGCC
AATGGAGAGATTCGGAAGCGACCACTTATCGAAACAAACGGAGAAACAGGAGAAATCGTGTGGGACAAGG
GTAGGGATTTCGCGACAGTCCGGAAGGTCCTGTCCATGCCGCAGGTGAACATCGTTAAAAAGACCGAAGT
ACAGACCGGAGGCTTCTCCAAGGAAAGTATCCTCCCGAAAAGGAACAGCGACAAGCTGATCGCACGCAAA
AAAGATTGGGACCCCAAGAAATACGGCGGATTCGATTCTCCTACAGTCGCTTACAGTGTACTGGTTGTGG
CCAAAGTGGAGAAAGGGAAGTCTAAAAAACTCAAAAGCGTCAAGGAACTGCTGGGCATCACAATCATGGA
GCGATCAAGCTTCGAAAAAAACCCCATCGACTTTCTCGAGGCGAAAGGATATAAAGAGGTCAAAAAAGAC
CTCATCATTAAGCTTCCCAAGTACTCTCTCTTTGAGCTTGAAAACGGCCGGAAACGAATGCTCGCTAGTG
CGGGCGAGCTGCAGAAAGGTAACGAGCTGGCACTGCCCTCTAAATACGTTAATTTCTTGTATCTGGCCAG
CCACTATGAAAAGCTCAAAGGGTCTCCCGAAGATAATGAGCAGAAGCAGCTGTTCGTGGAACAACACAAA
CACTACCTTGATGAGATCATCGAGCAAATAAGCGAATTCTCCAAAAGAGTGATCCTCGCCGACGCTAACC
TCGATAAGGTGCTTTCTGCTTACAATAAGCACAGGGATAAGCCCATCAGGGAGCAGGCAGAAAACATTAT
CCACTTGTTTACTCTGACCAACTTGGGCGCGCCTGCAGCCTTCAAGTACTTCGACACCACCATAGACAGA
AAGCGGTACACCTCTACAAAGGAGGTCCTGGACGCCACACTGATTCATCAGTCAATTACGGGGCTCTATG
AAACAAGAATCGACCTCTCTCAGCTCGGTGGAGACAGCAGGGCTGACGGGTCCGGCAGCGGGTCCGTTAA
CATGGTGTTTACTCTCGAGGACTTCGTGGGCGACTGGCGGCAGACAGCTGGCTATAACCTCGACCAGGTG
CTGGAGCAGGGCGGTGTGTCCTCGCTTTTCCAGAACCTGGGCGTCTCCGTGACCCCAATCCAGCGCATCG
TCCTGAGCGGCGAGAACGGCCTGAAGATCGACATCCACGTCATCATTCCCTACGAGGGCCTGAGCGGGGA
CCAAATGGGCCAGATCGAGAAGATCTTCAAGGTTGTGTACCCCGTGGACGATCACCACTTCAAGGTGATA
CTGCACTACGGGACGCTGGTCATCGACGGTGTGACGCCGAACATGATTGACTACTTCGGCCGTCCTTACG
AGGGCATTGCCGTGTTCGACGGCAAGAAGATCACGGTGACCGGCACCCTGTGGAACGGCAATAAGATCAT
TGACGAGCGGCTGATCAACCCGGATGGCTCGCTGTTGTTCCGCGTGACCATCAACGGGGTAACCGGCTGG
CGCCTGTGCGAGCGCATCCTGGCC
